Addgene plasmid #217917: pBN201
Purpose: express E. coli E69 (O9a:K30) Wzc_K540M with Y715E, Y717E, Y718E mutations
Depositing lab: James Naismith. Depositing organization: Rosalind Franklin Institute. Publication: Molecular basis for the phosphorylation of bacterial tyrosine kinase Wzc. Yang Y, Batista M, Clarke BR, Agyare-Tabbi MR, Song H, Kuehfuss NM, Le Bas A, Robinson CV, Whitfield C, Stansfeld PJ, Naismith JH, Liu J. Nat Commun. 2025 Apr 11;16(1):3437. doi: 10.1038/s41467-025-58693-7. PubMed 40210632.
Backbone
  Vector backbone: pBAD24
  Backbone size w/o insert (bp): 4542
  Vector type: Bacterial Expression
Growth in bacteria
  Bacterial resistance: Ampicillin, 100 μg/mL
  Growth temperature: 37°C
  Growth strain: DH5alpha
  Copy number: Unknown
Gene/Insert
  Gene/Insert name: E. coli E69 (O9a:K30) Wzc_K540M with Y715E, Y717E, Y718E mutations
  Insert size (bp): 2184
  Mutation: K540M, Y715E, Y717E, Y718E
  Tag / fusion protein: hexa-histidine tag (C terminal on insert)
  Cloning method: Gibson Cloning
  Sequencing primers: 5′ pBADF; 3′ pBADR
Terms and licenses: Academic/Nonprofit Terms; Industry Terms: Not Available to Industry
How to cite: pBN201 was a gift from James Naismith (Addgene plasmid # 217917 ; http://n2t.net/addgene:217917 ; RRID:Addgene_217917)
