[The description below was written by a language model from this plasmid's Addgene catalogue record and pLannotate feature annotations shown in this document.]
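Description:
pBN201 is a bacterial expression plasmid built on the pBAD24 backbone for arabinose-inducible production of a mutant form of Wzc, the tyrosine autokinase from E. coli E69 (serotype O9a:K30). The sequenced plasmid is about 6.7 kb. It replicates in E. coli from a ColE1/pMB1-type origin and is selected with ampicillin through the bla gene under its own promoter. An M13 phage origin is also present, along with nonfunctional remnants of pBR322 (fragments of bom, rop, the tetracycline resistance gene and its promoter) that are inherited from the backbone.

The roughly 2.2 kb Wzc coding sequence, inserted by Gibson assembly, lies downstream of the araBAD promoter. The divergently transcribed araC gene supplies the regulator that represses this promoter in the absence of L-arabinose and activates it when the sugar is added, giving tight, titratable expression. The annotation software labels the open reading frame by similarity to a Klebsiella pneumoniae homologue, but the catalogue record identifies it as E. coli Wzc. A C-terminal hexahistidine tag, detected as a partial His-tag feature just after the coding region, allows affinity purification. Transcription ends at the rrnB T1 and T2 terminators.

The insert carries four substitutions. According to the record these are K540M plus Y715E, Y717E and Y718E. Tyrosine-to-glutamate changes are commonly used to mimic phosphorylation, though the record does not spell out the rationale for each mutation. The associated study addresses the molecular basis of Wzc phosphorylation, so the plasmid is suited to producing this defined variant for biochemical or structural analysis.
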