Features (pLannotate 1.2.2; 16 found; start..end, strand, type, name):
     96..974     -  CDS            araC: L-arabinose regulatory protein; araC
   1001..1285    +  promoter       araBAD promoter: araBAD; promoter of the L-arabinose operon of E. coli; the araC regulatory gene is transcribed in the opposite direction (Guzman et al., 1995)
   1320..3437    +  CDS            YC06_KLEPN: Experimental evidence at protein level: Swiss-Prot protein existence level 1. From Klebsiella pneumoniae.
   3483..3500    +  CDS            9xHis (fragment): 9xHis affinity tag
   3504..3521    +  misc_feature   MCS (fragment): pUC18/19 multiple cloning site
   3605..3720    +  ncRNA          5S rRNA: Accession: RF00001 - 5S ribosomal RNA
   3724..3810    +  terminator     rrnB T1 terminator: Escherichia coli rrnB; transcription terminator T1 from the E. coli rrnB gene
   3902..3929    +  terminator     rrnB T2 terminator: transcription terminator T2 from the E. coli rrnB gene
   3948..4039    +  promoter       AmpR promoter: bla
   4040..4900    +  CDS            AmpR: β-lactamase; bla; confers resistance to ampicillin, carbenicillin, and related antibiotics
   4942..5322    +  rep_origin     M13 ori (sequence partly withheld): M13 bacteriophage origin of replication; arrow indicates direction of (+) strand synthesis
   5508..6096    +  rep_origin     ori: high-copy-number ColE1/pMB1/pBR322/pUC origin of replication
   6282..6333    -  misc_feature   bom (fragment): basis of mobility region from pBR322
   6449..6488    -  CDS            rop (fragment): Rop protein, which maintains plasmids at low copy number; rop
   6489..6674    -  CDS            TcR (fragment): tetracycline efflux protein; tet; confers resistance to tetracycline
   6684..6       +  promoter       tet promoter (fragment) (across the origin): E. coli promoter for tetracycline efflux protein gene
>Addgene plasmid #217917 | pBN201 | addgene full sequence | sequence record 434787 | Addgene NGS Result
ATCGATGCATAATGTGCCTGTCAAATGGACGAAGCAGGGATTCTGCAAACCCTATGCTACTCCGTCAAGC
CGTCAATTGTCTGATTCGTTACCAATTATGACAACTTGACGGCTACATCATTCACTTTTTCTTCACAACC
GGCACGGAACTCGCTCGGGCTGGCCCCGGTGCATTTTTTAAATACCCGCGAGAAATAGAGTTGATCGTCA
AAACCAACATTGCGACCGACGGTGGCGATAGGCATCCGGGTGGTGCTCAAAAGCAGCTTCGCCTGGCTGA
TACGTTGGTCCTCGCGCCAGCTTAAGACGCTAATCCCTAACTGCTGGCGGAAAAGATGTGACAGACGCGA
CGGCGACAAGCAAACATGCTGTGCGACGCTGGCGATATCAAAATTGCTGTCTGCCAGGTGATCGCTGATG
TACTGACAAGCCTCGCGTACCCGATTATCCATCGGTGGATGGAGCGACTCGTTAATCGCTTCCATGCGCC
GCAGTAACAATTGCTCAAGCAGATTTATCGCCAGCAGCTCCGAATAGCGCCCTTCCCCTTGCCCGGCGTT
AATGATTTGCCCAAACAGGTCGCTGAAATGCGGCTGGTGCGCTTCATCCGGGCGAAAGAACCCCGTATTG
GCAAATATTGACGGCCAGTTAAGCCATTCATGCCAGTAGGCGCGCGGACGAAAGTAAACCCACTGGTGAT
ACCATTCGCGAGCCTCCGGATGACGACCGTAGTGATGAATCTCTCCTGGCGGGAACAGCAAAATATCACC
CGGTCGGCAAACAAATTCTCGTCCCTGATTTTTCACCACCCCCTGACCGCGAATGGTGAGATTGAGAATA
TAACCTTTCATTCCCAGCGGTCGGTCGATAAAAAAATCGAGATAACCGTTGGCCTCAATCGGCGTTAAAC
CCGCCACCAGATGGGCATTAAACGAGTATCCCGGCAGCAGGGGATCATTTTGCGCTTCAGCCATACTTTT
CATACTCCCGCCATTCAGAGAAGAAACCAATTGTCCATATTGCATCAGACATTGCCGTCACTGCGTCTTT
TACTGGCTCTTCTCGCTAACCAAACCGGTAACCCCGCTTATTAAAAGCATTCTGTAACAAAGCGGGACCA
AAGCCATGACAAAAACGCGTAACAAAAGTGTCTATAATCACGGCAGAAAAGTCCACATTGATTATTTGCA
CGGCGTCACACTTTGCTATGCCATAGCATTTTTATCCATAAGATTAGCGGATCCTACCTGACGCTTTTTA
TCGCAACTCTCTACTGTTTCTCCATACCCGTTTTTTTGGGCTAGCAGGAGGAATTCACCATGACTTCAGT
CACATCTAAGCAATCAACGATACTAGGATCTGATGAAATAGATTTAGGTCGCGTTATCGGTGAGCTAATT
GATCATCGTAAGCTTATTATATCTATAACATCGGTTTTTACCTTATTTGCAATACTCTATGCATTATTAG
CGACTCCTATCTATGAGACGGATGCGCTAATTCAAATAGAGCAGAAGCAAGGTAATGCTATACTAAGCAG
TCTAAGTCAGGTTTTACCTGATGGCCAACCCCAATCTGCACCTGAAACAGCTTTGCTACAATCTCGAATG
ATTCTTGGCAAAACTATAGATGATTTAAACCTTCAGATTCAAATTGAACAAAAATATTTTCCTGTTATTG
GCCGTGGGTTAGCAAGATTAATGGGAGAAAAACCAGGTAATATTGATATTACTCGGTTATATTTGCCTGA
TAGTGACGATATTAGTAATAATACTCCTAGTATAATATTAACAGTAAAAGATAAAGAAAATTATTCGATC
AATAGCGATGGTATTCAACTCAATGGGGTTGTAGGGACGTTATTAAATGAAAAAGGGATATCATTACTGG
TTAACGAAATCGATGCTAAACCTGGAGATCAATTTGTTATTACACAGTTGCCTCGATTAAAGGCCATTTC
TGATCTTTTAAAAAGTTTTAGCGTTGCTGATTTGGGTAAAGATACGGGAATGTTAACGTTGACTCTTACT
GGAGATAACCCAAAAAGAATATCTCATATTTTGGACAGTATCAGTCAGAACTATCTTGCACAGAACATTG
CTAGACAAGCTGCGCAGGATGCTAAAAGTCTCGAGTTTTTAAATCAACAATTACCCAAAGTTCGTGCCGA
ATTAGATTCTGCGGAAGACAAGTTAAATGCTTATCGTAAGCAAAAAGACTCTGTTGACTTGAATATGGAA
GCTAAATCAGTACTTGATCAAATAGTTAACGTTGATAATCAACTAAATGAATTAACCTTCCGTGAGGCAG
AAGTTTCACAGCTATATACTAAGGAACATCCTACTTATAAGGCGTTAATGGAAAAACGGCAAACACTTCA
AGAAGAAAAATCTAAACTTAATAAGCGCGTTAGTAGTATGCCCTCGACCCAGCAGGAGGTTCTGCGATTA
AGTCGAGATGTTGAATCTGGTCGTGCTGTATATTTGCAATTGCTAAATCGGCAACAAGAATTAAACATTG
CCAAATCAAGTGCTATTGGCAACGTTAGAATTATTGATAATGCTGTAACAGATCCTAATCCTGTAAGACC
AAAGAAGACTATCATAATTGTAATAGGTGTTGTTTTAGGGCTAATCGTTTCGGTTGTACTGGTATTGTTC
CAAGTGTTTCTACGCCGTGGTATCGAATCCCCAGAGCAACTCGAAGAAATCGGAATAAACGTGTATGCAA
GTATTCCAATATCTGAATGGCTTACAAAAAATGCTCGTCAGTCAGGGAAAGTCAGAAAAAATCAGTCAGA
CACATTGCTTGCTGTTGGTAATCCTGCCGATTTAGCTGTTGAGGCCATTCGTGGTTTACGCACAAGTTTG
CATTTTGCAATGATGGAAGCAAAAAATAATGTCCTAATGATATCGGGTGCTAGTCCAAGCGCAGGTATGA
CTTTTATTAGCAGTAACTTGGCAGCCACTATAGCAATTACAGGGAAAAAAGTTTTATTCATTGATGCTGA
CCTTCGTAAGGGATATGCTCATAAAATGTTTGGTCATAAAAACGATAAAGGATTATCTGAGTTTTTATCT
GGACAAGCCGCTGCTGAAATGATCATTGATAAAGTAGAAGGGGGGGGATTTGATTACATTGGTCGTGGAC
AAATTCCTCCAAACCCAGCTGAATTACTTATGCATCCGCGTTTTGAACAATTATTAAATTGGGCCTCACA
AAATTATGATTTAATTATAATAGATACACCTCCAATTTTGGCAGTGACAGATGCTGCGATTATTGGTCGA
TATGCTGGAACATGTCTATTAGTCGCTCGCTTTGAAAAAAATACTGTTAAAGAAATTGATGTAAGTATGA
AGCGGTTTGAGCAAAGTGGTGTGGTAGTCAAAGGCTGTATACTTAACGGTGTTGTAAAGAAAGCTAGCAG
CTACTATAGATATGGCCATAATCATTATGGCGAGTCTGAGGAAGATAAAAAACACCACCACCACCACCAC
TGACTGCAGGCATGCAAGCTTGGCTGTTTTGGCGGATGAGAGAAGATTTTCAGCCTGATACAGATTAAAT
CAGAACGCAGAAGCGGTCTGATAAAACAGAATTTGCCTGGCGGCAGTAGCGCGGTGGTCCCACCTGACCC
CATGCCGAACTCAGAAGTGAAACGCCGTAGCGCCGATGGTAGTGTGGGGTCTCCCCATGCGAGAGTAGGG
AACTGCCAGGCATCAAATAAAACGAAAGGCTCAGTCGAAAGACTGGGCCTTTCGTTTTATCTGTTGTTTG
TCGGTGAACGCTCTCCTGAGTAGGACAAATCCGCCGGGAGCGGATTTGAACGTTGCGAAGCAACGGCCCG
GAGGGTGGCGGGCAGGACGCCCGCCATAAACTGCCAGGCATCAAATTAAGCAGAAGGCCATCCTGACGGA
TGGCCTTTTTGCGTTTCTACAAACTCTTTTGTTTATTTTTCTAAATACATTCAAATATGTATCCGCTCAT
GAGACAATAACCCTGATAAATGCTTCAATAATATTGAAAAAGGAAGAGTATGAGTATTCAACATTTCCGT
GTCGCCCTTATTCCCTTTTTTGCGGCATTTTGCCTTCCTGTTTTTGCTCACCCAGAAACGCTGGTGAAAG
TAAAAGATGCTGAAGATCAGTTGGGTGCACGAGTGGGTTACATCGAACTGGATCTCAACAGCGGTAAGAT
CCTTGAGAGTTTTCGCCCCGAAGAACGTTTTCCAATGATGAGCACTTTTAAAGTTCTGCTATGTGGCGCG
GTATTATCCCGTGTTGACGCCGGGCAAGAGCAACTCGGTCGCCGCATACACTATTCTCAGAATGACTTGG
TTGAGTACTCACCAGTCACAGAAAAGCATCTTACGGATGGCATGACAGTAAGAGAATTATGCAGTGCTGC
CATAACCATGAGTGATAACACTGCGGCCAACTTACTTCTGACAACGATCGGAGGACCGAAGGAGCTAACC
GCTTTTTTGCACAACATGGGGGATCATGTAACTCGCCTTGATCGTTGGGAACCGGAGCTGAATGAAGCCA
TACCAAACGACGAGCGTGACACCACGATGCCTGTAGCAATGGCAACAACGTTGCGCAAACTATTAACTGG
CGAACTACTTACTCTAGCTTCCCGGCAACAATTAATAGACTGGATGGAGGCGGATAAAGTTGCAGGACCA
CTTCTGCGCTCGGCCCTTCCGGCTGGCTGGTTTATTGCTGATAAATCTGGAGCCGGTGAGCGTGGGTCTC
GCGGTATCATTGCAGCACTGGGGCCAGATGGTAAGCCCTCCCGTATCGTAGTTATCTACACGACGGGGAG
TCAGGCAACTATGGATGAACGAAATAGACAGATCGCTGAGATAGGTGCCTCACTGATTAAGCATTGGTAA
CTGTCAGACCAAGTTTACTCATATATACTTTAGATTGATT
[125 nt withheld, positions 4941-5065]
C
[141 nt withheld, positions 5067-5207]
CCTTTGACGTTGGAGTCCACGTTCTTT
[37 nt withheld, positions 5235-5271]
ACCCTATCTCGGGCTATTCTTTTGATTTATAAGGGATTTTGCCGATTTCGGCCTATTGGTTAAAAAATGA
GCTGATTTAACAAAAATTTAACGCGAATTTTAACAAAATATTAACGTTTACAATTTAAAAGGATCTAGGT
GAAGATCCTTTTTGATAATCTCATGACCAAAATCCCTTAACGTGAGTTTTCGTTCCACTGAGCGTCAGAC
CCCGTAGAAAAGATCAAAGGATCTTCTTGAGATCCTTTTTTTCTGCGCGTAATCTGCTGCTTGCAAACAA
AAAAACCACCGCTACCAGCGGTGGTTTGTTTGCCGGATCAAGAGCTACCAACTCTTTTTCCGAAGGTAAC
TGGCTTCAGCAGAGCGCAGATACCAAATACTGTCCTTCTAGTGTAGCCGTAGTTAGGCCACCACTTCAAG
AACTCTGTAGCACCGCCTACATACCTCGCTCTGCTAATCCTGTTACCAGTGGCTGCTGCCAGTGGCGATA
AGTCGTGTCTTACCGGGTTGGACTCAAGACGATAGTTACCGGATAAGGCGCAGCGGTCGGGCTGAACGGG
GGGTTCGTGCACACAGCCCAGCTTGGAGCGAACGACCTACACCGAACTGAGATACCTACAGCGTGAGCTA
TGAGAAAGCGCCACGCTTCCCGAAGGGAGAAAGGCGGACAGGTATCCGGTAAGCGGCAGGGTCGGAACAG
GAGAGCGCACGAGGGAGCTTCCAGGGGGAAACGCCTGGTATCTTTATAGTCCTGTCGGGTTTCGCCACCT
CTGACTTGAGCGTCGATTTTTGTGATGCTCGTCAGGGGGGCGGAGCCTATGGAAAAACGCCAGCAACGCG
GCCTTTTTACGGTTCCTGGCCTTTTGCTGGCCTTTTGCTCACATGTTCTTTCCTGCGTTATCCCCTGATT
CTGTGGATAACCGTATTACCGCCTTTGAGTGAGCTGATACCGCTCGCCGCAGCCGAACGACCGAGCGCAG
CGAGTCAGTGAGCGAGGAAGCGGAAGAGCGCCTGATGCGGTATTTTCTCCTTACGCATCTGTGCGGTATT
TCACACCGCATAGGGTCATGGCTGCGCCCCGACACCCGCCAACACCCGCTGACGCGCCCTGACGGGCTTG
TCTGCTCCCGGCATCCGCTTACAGACAAGCTGTGACCGTCTCCGGGAGCTGCATGTGTCAGAGGTTTTCA
CCGTCATCACCGAAACGCGCGAGGCAGAAGGAGATGGCGCCCAACAGTCCCCCGGCCACGGGGCCTGCCA
CCATACCCACGCCGAAACAAGCGCTCATGAGCCCGAAGTGGCGAGCCCGATCTTCCCCATCGGTGATGTC
GGCGATATAGGCGCCAGCAACCGCACCTGTGGCGCCGGTGATGCCGGCCACGATGCGTCCGGCGTAGAGG
ATCTGCTCATGTTTGACAGCTTATC
