>Addgene plasmid #217917 | pBN201 | depositor partial sequence | sequence record 429057 | pBN201 sequence 2184 bps
ATGACTTCAGTCACATCTAAGCAATCAACGATACTAGGATCTGATGAAATAGATTTAGGTCGCGTTATCG
GTGAGCTAATTGATCATCGTAAGCTTATTATATCTATAACATCGGTTTTTACCTTATTTGCAATACTCTA
TGCATTATTAGCGACTCCTATCTATGAGACGGATGCGCTAATTCAAATAGAGCAGAAGCAAGGTAATGCT
ATACTAAGCAGTCTAAGTCAGGTTTTACCTGATGGCCAACCCCAATCTGCACCTGAAACAGCTTTGCTAC
AATCTCGAATGATTCTTGGCAAAACTATAGATGATTTAAACCTTCAGATTCAAATTGAACAAAAATATTT
TCCTGTTATTGGCCGTGGGTTAGCAAGATTAATGGGAGAAAAACCAGGTAATATTGATATTACTCGGTTA
TATTTGCCTGATAGTGACGATATTAGTAATAATACTCCTAGTATAATATTAACAGTAAAAGATAAAGAAA
ATTATTCGATCAATAGCGATGGTATTCAACTCAATGGGGTTGTAGGGACGTTATTAAATGAAAAAGGGAT
ATCATTACTGGTTAACGAAATCGATGCTAAACCTGGAGATCAATTTGTTATTACACAGTTGCCTCGATTA
AAGGCCATTTCTGATCTTTTAAAAAGTTTTAGCGTTGCTGATTTGGGTAAAGATACGGGAATGTTAACGT
TGACTCTTACTGGAGATAACCCAAAAAGAATATCTCATATTTTGGACAGTATCAGTCAGAACTATCTTGC
ACAGAACATTGCTAGACAAGCTGCGCAGGATGCTAAAAGTCTCGAGTTTTTAAATCAACAATTACCCAAA
GTTCGTGCCGAATTAGATTCTGCGGAAGACAAGTTAAATGCTTATCGTAAGCAAAAAGACTCTGTTGACT
TGAATATGGAAGCTAAATCAGTACTTGATCAAATAGTTAACGTTGATAATCAACTAAATGAATTAACCTT
CCGTGAGGCAGAAGTTTCACAGCTATATACTAAGGAACATCCTACTTATAAGGCGTTAATGGAAAAACGG
CAAACACTTCAAGAAGAAAAATCTAAACTTAATAAGCGCGTTAGTAGTATGCCCTCGACCCAGCAGGAGG
TTCTGCGATTAAGTCGAGATGTTGAATCTGGTCGTGCTGTATATTTGCAATTGCTAAATCGGCAACAAGA
ATTAAACATTGCCAAATCAAGTGCTATTGGCAACGTTAGAATTATTGATAATGCTGTAACAGATCCTAAT
CCTGTAAGACCAAAGAAGACTATCATAATTGTAATAGGTGTTGTTTTAGGGCTAATCGTTTCGGTTGTAC
TGGTATTGTTCCAAGTGTTTCTACGCCGTGGTATCGAATCCCCAGAGCAACTCGAAGAAATCGGAATAAA
CGTGTATGCAAGTATTCCAATATCTGAATGGCTTACAAAAAATGCTCGTCAGTCAGGGAAAGTCAGAAAA
AATCAGTCAGACACATTGCTTGCTGTTGGTAATCCTGCCGATTTAGCTGTTGAGGCCATTCGTGGTTTAC
GCACAAGTTTGCATTTTGCAATGATGGAAGCAAAAAATAATGTCCTAATGATATCGGGTGCTAGTCCAAG
CGCAGGTATGACTTTTATTAGCAGTAACTTGGCAGCCACTATAGCAATTACAGGGAAAAAAGTTTTATTC
ATTGATGCTGACCTTCGTAAGGGATATGCTCATAAAATGTTTGGTCATAAAAACGATAAAGGATTATCTG
AGTTTTTATCTGGACAAGCCGCTGCTGAAATGATCATTGATAAAGTAGAAGGGGGGGGATTTGATTACAT
TGGTCGTGGACAAATTCCTCCAAACCCAGCTGAATTACTTATGCATCCGCGTTTTGAACAATTATTAAAT
TGGGCCTCACAAAATTATGATTTAATTATAATAGATACACCTCCAATTTTGGCAGTGACAGATGCTGCGA
TTATTGGTCGATATGCTGGAACATGTCTATTAGTCGCTCGCTTTGAAAAAAATACTGTTAAAGAAATTGA
TGTAAGTATGAAGCGGTTTGAGCAAAGTGGTGTGGTAGTCAAAGGCTGTATACTTAACGGTGTTGTAAAG
AAAGCTAGCAGCTACTATAGATATGGCCATAATCATTATGGCGAGTCTGAGGAAGATAAAAAACACCACC
ACCACCACCACTGA
